Addgene plasmid #58433: FRP792_insul-(lexA-box)2-PminCYC1-Citrine-TCYC1
Purpose: Induces Citrine expression from a promoter containing 2 lexA boxes in yeast cells
Depositing lab: Joerg Stelling. Depositing organization: ETH Zurich (Swiss Federal Institute of Technology). Publication: Inducible, tightly regulated and growth condition-independent transcription factor in Saccharomyces cerevisiae. Ottoz DS, Rudolf F, Stelling J. Nucleic Acids Res. 2014 Jul 17. pii: gku616. 10.1093/nar/gku616 PubMed 25034689.
Backbone
  Vector backbone: pRS-derived
  Backbone manufacturer: Robert Gnuegge
  Backbone size w/o insert (bp): 4663
  Total vector size (bp): 5990
  Vector type: Yeast Expression
  Selectable markers: URA3
Growth in bacteria
  Bacterial resistance: Ampicillin, 100 μg/mL
  Growth temperature: 37°C
  Growth strain: DH5alpha
  Copy number: High Copy
Gene/Insert
  Gene/Insert name: CitrineA206K
  Species: Synthetic
  Insert size (bp): 1327
  Promoter: insul-(lexA-box)2-PminCYC1
  Cloning method: Restriction Enzyme; 5′ cloning site NotI (not destroyed); 3′ cloning site KpnI (not destroyed)
  Sequencing primers: 5′ TAATACGACTCACTATAGGG; 3′ AATTAACCCTCACTAAAGGG
Terms and licenses: Academic/Nonprofit Terms; Industry Terms: Not Available to Industry
Depositor comments: For integration in yeast, linearize plasmid with PacI.
How to cite: FRP792_insul-(lexA-box)2-PminCYC1-Citrine-TCYC1 was a gift from Joerg Stelling (Addgene plasmid # 58433 ; http://n2t.net/addgene:58433 ; RRID:Addgene_58433)
