[The description below was written by a language model from this plasmid's Addgene catalogue record and pLannotate feature annotations shown in this document.]
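Description:
FRP792_insul-(lexA-box)2-PminCYC1-Citrine-TCYC1 is a pRS-derived yeast expression plasmid of about 6 kb that serves as a fluorescent reporter for lexA-based synthetic transcription factors in Saccharomyces cerevisiae. It is propagated in E. coli through a high-copy ColE1/pUC-type origin with ampicillin selection from the β-lactamase gene, and it retains pBluescript-style backbone remnants: an f1 phage origin, a lacZα fragment with lac promoter and operator, and flanking T7 and T3 promoters that bracket the cloning region. For yeast, the URA3 gene with its own promoter provides uracil prototrophy selection. No yeast replication origin (CEN/ARS or 2μ) is annotated, which fits the depositor's note that the plasmid is linearized with PacI for integration into the yeast genome. The record does not state the integration locus.

The payload, cloned between NotI and KpnI, is a synthetic cassette in which an insulator element, two lexA operator boxes and a minimal CYC1 promoter drive Citrine carrying the A206K substitution (annotated as mCitrine, the monomeric yellow fluorescent protein derived from Aequorea victoria), followed by the CYC1 terminator. The promoter region itself is not picked up by the automated annotation and is known only from the catalogue fields. A minimal CYC1 promoter has little activity by itself, so Citrine should be expressed only when an activator containing the bacterial LexA DNA-binding domain binds the two operator boxes. That activator is not encoded on this plasmid and must be supplied separately. The construct is used to read out the activity of such an inducible transcription factor in yeast. The "2" in the name suggests it is one of a set differing in lexA box number, though the record does not describe the others.
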