Features (pLannotate 1.2.2; 19 found; start..end, strand, type, name):
    137..188     +  misc_feature   bom (fragment): basis of mobility region from pBR322
    338..554     +  promoter       URA3 promoter: S. cerevisiae URA3
    555..1355    +  CDS            URA3: PYRF_YEAST - Experimental evidence at protein level: Swiss-Prot protein existence level 1. From Saccharomyces cerevisiae (strain ATCC 204508 / S288c) (Baker's yeast).
   1607..1660    +  misc_feature   bom (fragment): basis of mobility region from pBR322
   1661..2116    -  rep_origin     f1 ori (sequence partly withheld): f1 bacteriophage origin of replication; arrow indicates direction of (+) strand synthesis
   2124..2281    -  CDS            lacZα (fragment): LacZα fragment of β-galactosidase; lacZ fragment
   2284..2302    +  promoter       T7 promoter: promoter for bacteriophage T7 RNA polymerase
   2580..2623    +  misc_feature   MCS (fragment): pBluescript multiple cloning site
   2622..3338    +  CDS            mCitrine: mCitrine is a basic (constitutively fluorescent) yellow fluorescent protein published in 2001, derived from Aequorea victoria.
   3379..3628    +  terminator     CYC1 terminator: S. cerevisiae CYC1; transcription terminator for CYC1
   3740..3758    -  promoter       T3 promoter: promoter for bacteriophage T3 RNA polymerase
   3803..3819    -  protein_bind   lac operator: The lac repressor binds to the lac operator to inhibit transcription in E. coli. This inhibition can be relieved by adding lactose or isopropyl-β-D-thiogalactopyranoside (IPTG). lac repressor encoded by lacI
   3827..3857    -  promoter       lac promoter: promoter for the E. coli lac operon
   3872..3893    -  protein_bind   CAP binding site: CAP binding activates transcription in the presence of cAMP. E. coli catabolite activator protein
   3906..3998    -  CDS            lacI (fragment): lac repressor; lacI; The lac repressor binds to the lac operator to inhibit transcription in E. coli. This inhibition can be relieved by adding lactose or isopropyl-β-D-thiogalactopyranoside (IPTG).
   4181..4769    -  rep_origin     ori: high-copy-number ColE1/pMB1/pBR322/pUC origin of replication
   4940..5800    -  CDS            AmpR: β-lactamase; bla; confers resistance to ampicillin, carbenicillin, and related antibiotics
   5801..5905    -  promoter       AmpR promoter: bla
   5990..35      +  CDS            rop (fragment) (across the origin): Rop protein, which maintains plasmids at low copy number; rop
>Addgene plasmid #58433 | FRP792_insul-(lexA-box)2-PminCYC1-Citrine-TCYC1 | depositor full sequence | sequence record 90261 | FRP792_insul-(lexA-box)2-PminCYC1-Citrine-TCYC1 sequence 5990 bps
TCGCGCGTTTCGGTGATGACGGTGAAAACCTCTGACACATGCAGCTCCCGGAGACGGTCACAGCTTGTCT
GTAAGCGGATGCCGGGAGCAGACAAGCCCGTCAGGGCGCGTCAGCGGGTGTTGGCGGGTGTCGGGGCTGG
CTTAACTATGCGGCATCAGAGCAGATTGTACTGAGAGTGCACCATATGAGATGCTAAGAGATAGTGATGA
TATTTCATAAATAATGTAATTCTATATATGTTAATTACCTTTTTTGCGAGGCATATTTATGGTGAAGGAT
AAGTTTTGACCATCAAAGAAGGTTAATGTGGCTGTGGTTTCAGGGTCCATAAAGCTTTTCAATTCATCTT
TTTTTTTTTTGTTCTTTTTTTTGATTCCGGTTTCTTTGAAATTTTTTTGATTCGGTAATCTCCGAGCAGA
AGGAAGAACGAAGGAAGGAGCACAGACTTAGATTGGTATATATACGCATAGGTGGTGTTGAAGAAACATG
AAATTGCCCAGTATTCTTAACCCAACTGCACAGAACAAAAACCTGCAGGAAACGAAGATAAATCATGTCG
AAAGCTACATATAAGGAACGTGCTGCTACTCATCCTAGTCCTGTTGCTGCCAAGCTATTTAATATCATGC
ACGAAAAGCAAACAAACTTGTGTGCTTCATTGGATGTTCGTACCACCAAGGAATTACTGGAGTTAGTTGA
AGCATTAGGTCCCAAAATTTGTTTACTAAAAACACATGTGGATATCTTGACTGATTTTTCCATGGAGGGC
ACAGTTAAGCCGCTAAAGGCATTATCCGCCAAGTACAATTTTTTACTCTTCGAAGACAGAAAATTTGCTG
ACATTGGTAATACAGTCAAATTGCAGTACTCTGCGGGTGTATACAGAATAGCAGAATGGGCAGACATTAC
GAATGCACACGGTGTGGTGGGCCCAGGTATTGTTAGCGGTTTGAAGCAGGCGGCGGAAGAAGTAACAAAG
GAACCTAGAGGTCTTTTGATGTTAGCAGAATTGTCATGCAAGGGCTCCCTAGCTACTGGAGAATATACTA
AGGGTACTGTTGACATTGCGAAGAGCGACAAAGATTTTGTTATCGGCTTTATTGCTCAAAGAGACATGGG
TGGAAGAGATGAAGGTTACGATTGGTTGATTATGACACCCGGTGTGGGTTTAGATGACAAGGGAGACGCA
TTGGGTCAACAGTATAGAACCGTGGATGATGTGGTCTCTACAGGATCTGACATTATTATTGTTGGAAGAG
GACTATTTGCAAAGGGAAGGGATGCTAAGGTAGAGGGTGAACGTTACAGAAAAGCAGGCTGGGAAGCATA
TTTGAGAAGATGCGGCCAGCAAAACTAAAAAACTGTATTATAAGTAAATGCATGTATACTAAACTCACAA
ATTAGAGCTTCAATTTAATTATATCAGTTATTACCCGGGAATCTCGGTCGTAATGATTTCTATAATGACG
AAAAAAAAAAAATTGGAAAGAAAAAGCTTCATGGCCTTTATAAAAATTAATTAAGGAACTATCCAATACC
TCGCCAGAACCAAGTAACAGTATTTTACGGGGCACAAATCAAGAACAATAAGACAGGACTGTAAAGCATA
TGCGGTGTGAAATACCGCACAGATGCGTAAGGAGAAAATACCGCATCAGGAAATTGTAAACGTTAATATT
TTGTTAAAATTCGCGTTAAATTTTTGTTAAATCAGCTCATTTTTTAACCAATAGGCCGAAATCGGCAAAA
TCCCTTATAAATCAAAAGAATAGACCGAGATAGGGT
[37 nt withheld, positions 1787-1823]
AAAGAACGTGGACTCCAACGTCAAAGG
[49 nt withheld, positions 1851-1899]
T
[91 nt withheld, positions 1901-1991]
G
[124 nt withheld, positions 1993-2116]
CGCGCCATTCGCCATTCAGGCTGCGCAACTGTTGGGAAGGGCGATCGGTGCGGGCCTCTTCGCTATTACG
CCAGCTGGCGAAGGGGGGATGTGCTGCAAGGCGATTAAGTTGGGTAACGCCAGGGTTTTCCCAGTCACGA
CGTTGTAAAACGACGGCCAGTGAATTGTAATACGACTCACTATAGGGCGAATTGGAGAAACAGCGGCCGC
AATAATATATAAACCTGTATAATATAACCTTGAAGACTATATTTCTTTTCGAGCTCCCTAGGTGCTGTAT
ATACTCACAGCATAACTGTATATACACCCAGGGTCTAGGTGCTGTATATACTCACAGCATAACTGTATAT
ACACCCAGGGTCTAGAGCATGTGCTCTGTATGTATATAAAACTCTTGTTTTCTTCTTTTCTCTTCTTTCC
TTATACATTAGGACCTTTGCAGCATAAATTACTATACTTCTATACTAGTGGATCCCCCGGGCTGCAGGAA
TTCGATATCAAGCTTATGAGATCTAAAGGTGAAGAATTATTCACTGGTGTTGTCCCAATTTTGGTTGAAT
TAGATGGTGATGTTAATGGTCACAAATTTTCTGTCTCCGGTGAAGGTGAAGGTGATGCTACTTACGGTAA
ATTGACCTTAAAATTTATTTGTACTACTGGTAAATTGCCAGTTCCATGGCCAACCTTAGTCACTACTTTA
GGTTATGGTTTGATGTGTTTTGCTAGATACCCAGATCATATGAAACAACATGACTTTTTCAAGTCTGCCA
TGCCAGAAGGTTATGTTCAAGAAAGAACTATTTTTTTCAAAGATGACGGTAACTACAAGACCAGAGCTGA
AGTCAAGTTTGAAGGTGATACCTTAGTTAATAGAATCGAATTAAAAGGTATTGATTTTAAAGAAGATGGT
AACATTTTAGGTCACAAATTGGAATACAACTATAACTCTCACAATGTTTACATCATGGCTGACAAACAAA
AGAATGGTATCAAAGTTAACTTCAAAATTAGACACAACATTGAAGATGGTTCTGTTCAATTAGCTGACCA
TTATCAACAAAATACTCCAATTGGTGATGGTCCAGTCTTGTTACCAGACAACCATTACTTATCCTATCAA
TCTAAGTTATCCAAAGATCCAAACGAAAAGAGAGACCACATGGTCTTGTTAGAATTTGTTACTGCTGCTG
GTATTACCCATGGTATGGATGAATTGTACAAAGGATCCTAACTCGAGACAGGCCCCTTTTCCTTTGTCTA
TATCATGTAATTAGTTATGTCACGCTTACATTCACGCCCTCCTCCCACATCCGCTCTAACCGAAAAGGAA
GGAGTTAGACAACCTGAAGTCTAGGTCCCTATTTATTTTTTTTAATAGTTATGTTAGTATTAAGAACGTT
ATTTATATTTCAAATTTTTCTTTTTTTTCTGTACAAACGCGTGTACGCATGTAACATTATACTGAAAACC
TTGCTTGAGAAGGTTTTGGGACGCTCGAAGGCTTTAATTTGCAAGGTTCGCAGTTTACACTCTCATCGTC
GCTCTCATCATCGCTTCCGTTGTTGTTTTCCTTAGTAGCGTCTGCTTGGTACCCAGCTTCGGCCGTGTAC
CCAGCTTTTGTTCCCTTTAGTGAGGGTTAATTCCGAGCTTGGCGTAATCATGGTCATAGCTGTTTCCTGT
GTGAAATTGTTATCCGCTCACAATTCCACACAACATAGGAGCCGGAAGCATAAAGTGTAAAGCCTGGGGT
GCCTAATGAGTGAGGTAACTCACATTAATTGCGTTGCGCTCACTGCCCGCTTTCCAGTCGGGAAACCTGT
CGTGCCAGCTGCATTAATGAATCGGCCAACGCGCGGGGAGAGGCGGTTTGCGTATTGGGCGCTCTTCCGC
TTCCTCGCTCACTGACTCGCTGCGCTCGGTCGTTCGGCTGCGGCGAGCGGTATCAGCTCACTCAAAGGCG
GTAATACGGTTATCCACAGAATCAGGGGATAACGCAGGAAAGAACATGTGAGCAAAAGGCCAGCAAAAGG
CCAGGAACCGTAAAAAGGCCGCGTTGCTGGCGTTTTTCCATAGGCTCGGCCCCCCTGACGAGCATCACAA
AAATCGACGCTCAAGTCAGAGGTGGCGAAACCCGACAGGACTATAAAGATACCAGGCGTTCCCCCCTGGA
AGCTCCCTCGTGCGCTCTCCTGTTCCGACCCTGCCGCTTACCGGATACCTGTCCGCCTTTCTCCCTTCGG
GAAGCGTGGCGCTTTCTCAATGCTCACGCTGTAGGTATCTCAGTTCGGTGTAGGTCGTTCGCTCCAAGCT
GGGCTGTGTGCACGAACCCCCCGTTCAGCCCGACCGCTGCGCCTTATCCGGTAACTATCGTCTTGAGTCC
AACCCGGTAAGACACGACTTATCGCCACTGGCAGCAGCCACTGGTAACAGGATTAGCAGAGCGAGGTATG
TAGGCGGTGCTACAGAGTTCTTGAAGTGGTGGCCTAACTACGGCTACACTAGAAGGACAGTATTTGGTAT
CTGCGCTCTGCTGAAGCCAGTTACCTTCGGAAAAAGAGTTGGTAGCTCTTGATCCGGCAAACAAACCACC
GCTGGTAGCGGTGGTTTTTTTGTTTGCAAGCAGCAGATTACGCGCAGAAAAAAAGGATCTCAAGAAGATC
CTTTGATCTTTTCTACGGGGTCTGACGCTCAGTGGAACGAAAACTCACGTTAAGGGATTTTGGTCATGAG
ATTATCAAAAAGGATCTTCACCTAGATCCTTTTAAATTAAAAATGAAGTTTTAAATCAATCTAAAGTATA
TATGAGTAAACTTGGTCTGACAGTTACCAATGCTTAATCAGTGAGGCACCTATCTCAGCGATCTGTCTAT
TTCGTTCATCCATAGTTGCCTGACTGCCCGTCGTGTAGATAACTACGATACGGGAGGGCTTACCATCTGG
CCCCAGTGCTGCAATGATACCGCGAGACCCACGCTCACCGGCTCCAGATTTATCAGCAATAAACCAGCCA
GCCGGAAGGGCCGAGCGCAGAAGTGGTCCTGCAACTTTATCCGCCTCCATCCAGTCTATTAATTGTTGCC
GGGAAGCTAGAGTAAGTAGTTCGCCAGTTAATAGTTTGCGCAACGTTGTTGCCATTGCTACAGGCATCGT
GGTGTCACGCTCGTCGTTTGGTATGGCTTCATTCAGCTCCGGTTCCCAACGATCAAGGCGAGTTACATGA
TCCCCCATGTTGTGAAAAAAAGCGGTTAGCTCCTTCGGTCCTCCGATCGTTGTCAGAAGTAAGTTGGCCG
CAGTGTTATCACTCATGGTTATGGCAGCACTGCATAATTCTCTTACTGTCATGCCATCCGTAAGATGCTT
TTCTGTGACTGGTGAGTACTCAACCAAGTCATTCTGAGAATAGTGTATGCGGCGACCGAGTTGCTCTTGC
CCGGCGTCAATACGGGATAATACCGCGCCACATAGCAGAACTTTAAAAGTGCTCATCATTGGAAAACGTT
CTTCGGGGCGAAAACTCTCAAGGATCTTACCGCTGTTGAGATCCAGTTCGATGTAACCCACTCGTGCACC
CAACTGATCTTCAGCATCTTTTACTTTCACCAGCGTTTCTGGGTGAGCAAAAACAGGAAGGCAAAATGCC
GCAAAAAAGGGAATAAGGGCGACACGGAAATGTTGAATACTCATACTCTTCCTTTTTCAATATTATTGAA
GCATTTATCAGGGTTATTGTCTCATGAGCGGATACATATTTGAATGTATTTAGAAAAATAAACAAATAGG
GGTTCCGCGCACATTTCCCCGAAAAGTGCCACCTGACGTCTTATTATCATGACATTAACCTATAAAAATA
GGCGTATCACGAGGCCCTTTCGTC
