>Addgene plasmid #58433 | FRP792_insul-(lexA-box)2-PminCYC1-Citrine-TCYC1 | addgene partial sequence | sequence record 91802 | T7 5'-TAATACGACTCACTATAGGG-3'
CCGCAATAATATATAAACCTGTATAATATAACCTTGAAGACTATATTTCTTTTCGAGCTCCCTAGGTGCT
GTATATACTCACAGCATAACTGTATATACACCCAGGGTCTAGGTGCTGTATATACTCACAGCATAACTGT
ATATACACCCAGGGTCTAGAGCATGTGCTCTGTATGTATATAAAACTCTTGTTTTCTTCTTTTCTCTTCT
TTCCTTATACATTAGGACCTTTGCAGCATAAATTACTATACTTCTATACTAGTGGATCCCCCGGGCTGCA
GGAATTCGATATCAAGCTTATGAGATCTAAAGGTGAAGAATTATTCACTGGTGTTGTCCCAATTTTGGTT
GAATTAGATGGTGATGTTAATGGTCACAAATTTTCTGTCTCCGGTGAAGGTGAAGGTGATGCTACTTACG
GTAAATTGACCTTAAAATTTATTTGTACTACTGGTAAATTGCCAGTTCCATGGCCAACCTTAGTCACTAC
TTTAGGTTATGGTTTGATGTGTTTTGCTAGATACCCAGATCATATGAAACAACATGACTTTTTCAAGTCT
GCCATGCCAGAAGGTTATGTTCAAGAAAGAACTATTTTTTTCAAAGATGACGGTAACTACAAGACCAGAG
CTGAAGTCAAGTTTGAAGGTGATACCTTAGTTAATAGAATCGAATTAAAAGGTATTGATTTTAAAGAAGA
TGGTAACATTTTAGGTCACAAATTGGAATACAACTATAACTCTCACAATGTTTACATCATGGCTGACAAA
CAAAAGAATGGTATCAAAGTTAACTTCAAAATTAGACACAACATTGAAGATGGTTCTGTTCAATTAGCTG
ACCATTATCAACAAAATACTCCAATTGGTGATGGTCCAGTCTTGTTACCAGACAACCATTACTTATCCTA
TCAATCTAAGTTATCCAAAGATCCAAACGAAAAGAGAGACCACATGGTCTTGTTAGAATTTGTTA
