>Addgene plasmid #58433 | FRP792_insul-(lexA-box)2-PminCYC1-Citrine-TCYC1 | addgene partial sequence | sequence record 91805 | T3 5'-GCAATTAACCCTCACTAAAGG-3'
CGGCCGAAGCTGGGTACCAAGCAGACGCTACTAAGGAAAACAACAACGGAAGCGATGATGAGAGCGACGA
TGAGAGTGTAAACTGCGAACCTTGCAAATTAAAGCCTTCGAGCGTCCCAAAACCTTCTCAAGCAAGGTTT
TCAGTATAATGTTACATGCGTACACGCGTTTGTACAGAAAAAAAAGAAAAATTTGAAATATAAATAACGT
TCTTAATACTAACATAACTATTAAAAAAAATAAATAGGGACCTAGACTTCAGGTTGTCTAACTCCTTCCT
TTTCGGTTAGAGCGGATGTGGGAGGAGGGCGTGAATGTAAGCGTGACATAACTAATTACATGATATAGAC
AAAGGAAAAGGGGCCTGTCTCGAGTTAGGATCCTTTGTACAATTCATCCATACCATGGGTAATACCAGCA
GCAGTAACAAATTCTAACAAGACCATGTGGTCTCTCTTTTCGTTTGGATCTTTGGATAACTTAGATTGAT
AGGATAAGTAATGGTTGTCTGGTAACAAGACTGGACCATCACCAATTGGAGTATTTTGTTGATAATGGTC
AGCTAATTGAACAGAACCATCTTCAATGTTGTGTCTAATTTTGAAGTTAACTTTGATACCATTCTTTTGT
TTGTCAGCCATGATGTAAACATTGTGAGAGTTATAGTTGTATTCCAATTTGTGACCTAAAATGTTACCAT
CTTCTTTAAAATCAATACCTTTTAATTCGATTCTATTAACTAAGGTATCACCTTCAAACTTGACTTCAGC
TCTGGTCTTGTAGTTACCGTCATCTTTGAAAAAAATAGTTCTTTCTTGAACATAACCTTCTGGCATGGCA
GACTTGAAAAAGTCATGTTGTTTCATATGATCTGGGTATCTAGCAAAACACATCAAACCATAACCTAAAG
TAGTGACTAAGGTTGGCCATGGAACTGGCAATTTACCAGTAGTACAAATAAATTTTAAGGTCAATTTACC
GTAAGTAGCATCACCTTCACCTTCACCGGAGACAGAAAATTTGTGACCATTAACATC
